>Addgene plasmid #42201 | Venus-Gprotein Gamma 9 | depositor partial sequence | sequence record 59108 | T7 primer used to sequence entire Venus(1-155)Gamma 9 sequence
NNNNNNNNNCTGCGTTTACTTAGCTTGGTACCACCATGGTGAGCAAGGGCGAGGAGCTGTTCACCGGGGT
GGTACCCATCCTGGTCGAGCTGGACGGCGACGTAAACGGCCACAAGTTCAGCGTGTCCGGCGAGGGCGAG
GGCGATGCCACCTACGGCAAGCTGACCCTGAAGCTGATCTGCACCACCGGCAAGCTGCCCGTGCCCTGGC
CCACCCTCGTGACCACCCTGGGCTACGGCCTGCAGTGCTTCGCCCGCTACCCCGACCACATGAAGCAGCA
CGACTTCTTCAAGTCCGCCATGCCCGAAGGCTACGTCCAGGAGCGCACCATCTTCTTCAAGGACGACGGC
AACTACAAGACCCGCGCCGAGGTGAAGTTCGAGGGCGACACCCTGGTGAACCGCATCGAGCTGAAGGGCA
TCGACTTCAAGGAGGACGGCAACATCCTGGGGCACAAGCTGGAGTACAACTACAACAGCCACAACGTCTA
TATCACCGCCGGCGGATCCGGTGGAGGCATGGCCCAAGAGCTCAGCGAGAAGGAACTCTTAAAGATGGAG
GTAGAGCAGCTGAAGAAGGAAGTGAAGAACCCAAGAGCTCTGATTTCCAAAACAGGAAAGGAAATCAAGG
ATTATGTGGAGGCTGAAGCAGGAAACGACCCTCTTCTTAAAGGCATCCCTGAGGACAAGAATCCCTTCAA
GGAAAAAGGCGGTTGTATAATAAGCTGATCTAGAGGGCCCGTTTAAACCCGCTGATCAGCCTCGACTGTG
CCTTCTAGTTGCCAGCCATCTGTTGTTTGCCCCTCCCCCGTGCCTTCCTTGACCCTGGAAGGTGCCACTC
CCACTGTCCTTTCCTAATAAAATGAGGAAATTGCATCGCATTGTCTGAGTAGGTGTCATTCTATTCTGGG
GGGGTGGGGGGTGGGGGCAGGACAGCAGGGGGGAAGGATTGGGTAAGACAACATCCGGCTTCTTGGGGAT
GCGTGTAGGTCCTATGGCTGTGTGAGAGGAGGAAAGAACAGACTTGGAGAGTTTAGTCGTTTCCCCAGCT
AGCGCTGGATGTGNG
