>Addgene plasmid #42201 | Venus-Gprotein Gamma 9 | addgene partial sequence | sequence record 60972 | BGH-rev 5'-TAGAAGGCACAGTCGAGG-3'
ATCAGCTTATTATACAACCGCCTTTTTCCTTGAAGGGATTCTTGTCCTCAGGGATGCCTTTAAGAAGAGG
GTCGTTTCCTGCTTCAGCCTCCACATAATCCTTGATTTCCTTTCCTGTTTTGGAAATCAGAGCTCTTGGG
TTCTTCACTTCCTTCTTCAGCTGCTCTACCTCCATCTTTAAGAGTTCCTTCTCGCTGAGCTCTTGGGCCA
TGCCTCCACCGGATCCGCCGGCGGTGATATAGACGTTGTGGCTGTTGTAGTTGTACTCCAGCTTGTGCCC
CAGGATGTTGCCGTCCTCCTTGAAGTCGATGCCCTTCAGCTCGATGCGGTTCACCAGGGTGTCGCCCTCG
AACTTCACCTCGGCGCGGGTCTTGTAGTTGCCGTCGTCCTTGAAGAAGATGGTGCGCTCCTGGACGTAGC
CTTCGGGCATGGCGGACTTGAAGAAGTCGTGCTGCTTCATGTGGTCGGGGTAGCGGGCGAAGCACTGCAG
GCCGTAGCCCAGGGTGGTCACGAGGGTGGGCCAGGGCACGGGCAGCTTGCCGGTGGTGCAGATCAGCTTC
AGGGTCAGCTTGCCGTAGGTGGCATCGCCCTCGCCCTCGCCGGACACGCTGAACTTGTGGCCGTTTACGT
CGCCGTCCAGCTCGACCAGGATGGGTACCACCCCGGTGAACAGCTCCTCGCCCTTGCTCACCATGGTGGT
ACCAAGCTTAAGTTTAAACGCTAGCCAGCTTGGGTCTCCCTATAGTGAGTCGTATTAATTTCGATAAGCC
AGTAAGCAGTGGGTTCTCTAGTTAGCCAGAGAGCTCTGCTTATATAGACCTCCCACCGTACACGCCTACC
GCCCATTTG
