[The description below was written by a language model from this plasmid's Addgene catalogue record.]
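Description:
Venus-Gprotein Gamma 9 is a mammalian expression plasmid built on the pcDNA3.1 backbone, with a recorded total size of about 6.1 kb. It is propagated in E. coli as a high-copy plasmid under ampicillin selection, and it carries a neomycin resistance marker so that transfected mammalian cells can be selected with G418. No feature table accompanies the record, so other backbone elements are not individually documented here.

The payload is the bovine G protein gamma 9 subunit (Gng9), a 219 bp coding sequence, expressed from the CMV promoter for strong constitutive transcription in mammalian cells. The insert sits between KpnI and XbaI sites, both retained, and the depositor notes that a BamHI/XbaI digest releases the gamma 9 fragment alone, implying that the tag and the gamma subunit are separable modules. The N-terminal fusion partner is listed as Venus(1-155), that is, the amino-terminal portion of the yellow fluorescent protein Venus rather than the full-length protein, although the plasmid name simply says "Venus". Fragments of this kind are generally non-fluorescent alone and are used in bimolecular fluorescence complementation, where signal appears only when a partner carrying the complementary Venus fragment is brought close; the record does not name such a partner. Placing the tag at the N terminus leaves the C terminus of the gamma subunit free, which is where these proteins are lipid-modified for membrane attachment.

The associated publication concerns translocation of G protein beta-gamma complexes upon receptor activation, so the construct is most plausibly used for live-cell imaging of the localisation and movement of gamma 9-containing complexes.
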