Addgene plasmid #42201: Venus-Gprotein Gamma 9
Depositing lab: Narasimhan Gautam. Depositing organization: Washington University in Saint Louis. Publication: All G protein betagamma complexes are capable of translocation on receptor activation. Ajith Karunarathne WK, O'Neill PR, Martinez-Espinosa PL, Kalyanaraman V, Gautam N. Biochem Biophys Res Commun. 2012 May 11;421(3):605-11. doi: 10.1016/j.bbrc.2012.04.054. Epub 2012 Apr 19. PubMed 22538369.
Backbone
  Vector backbone: pcDNA3.1
  Backbone manufacturer: Invitrogen
  Backbone size w/o insert (bp): 5428
  Total vector size (bp): 6110
  Vector type: Mammalian Expression
  Selectable markers: Neomycin (select with G418)
Growth in bacteria
  Bacterial resistance: Ampicillin, 100 μg/mL
  Growth temperature: 37°C
  Growth strain: DH5alpha
  Copy number: High Copy
Gene/Insert
  Gene/Insert name: G protein Gamma 9 (alt name: Gng9)
  Species: B. taurus (bovine)
  Insert size (bp): 219
  GenBank ID: NM_174328.2
  Promoter: CMV
  Tag / fusion protein: Venus(1-155) (N terminal on insert)
  Cloning method: Restriction Enzyme; 5′ cloning site KpnI (not destroyed); 3′ cloning site XbaI (not destroyed)
  Sequencing primers: 5′ T7 primer; 3′ BGH primer
Terms and licenses: Academic/Nonprofit Terms; Industry Terms: Not Available to Industry
Depositor comments: Cutting with BamH1 and XbaI releases the gamma 9 fragment
How to cite: Venus-Gprotein Gamma 9 was a gift from Narasimhan Gautam (Addgene plasmid # 42201 ; http://n2t.net/addgene:42201 ; RRID:Addgene_42201)
